>Addgene plasmid #160059 | pAG499-FRB-N-frFAST | addgene full sequence | sequence record 315225 | Addgene NGS Result
CGTTACATAACTTACGGTAAATGGCCCGCCTGGCTGACCGCCCAACGACCCCCGCCCATTGACGTCAATA
ATGACGTATGTTCCCATAGTAACGCCAATAGGGACTTTCCATTGACGTCAATGGGTGGAGTATTTACGGT
AAACTGCCCACTTGGCAGTACATCAAGTGTATCATATGCCAAGTACGCCCCCTATTGACGTCAATGACGG
TAAATGGCCCGCCTGGCATTATGCCCAGTACATGACCTTATGGGACTTTCCTACTTGGCAGTACATCTAC
GTATTAGTCATCGCTATTACCATGGTGATGCGGTTTTGGCAGTACATCAATGGGCGTGGATAGCGGTTTG
ACTCACGGGGATTTCCAAGTCTCCACCCCATTGACGTCAATGGGAGTTTGTTTTGGCACCAAAATCAACG
GGACTTTCCAAAATGTCGTAACAACTCCGCCCCATTGACGCAAATGGGCGGTAGGCGTGTACGGTGGGAG
GTCTATATAAGCAGAGCTGGTTTAGTGAACCGTCAGATCCGCTAGCGCTACCGGACTCAGATCTGCCACC
ATGGAACAAAAGCTTATTTCTGAAGAGGACTTGGAATTC
[270 nt withheld, positions 600-869]
GTCTCCGGAGGAGGCGGCAGCGGCGGAGGGGGATCCATGGAGCATGTTGCCTTTGGCAGTGAGGACATCG
AGAACACTTTGGCCAAAATGGACGACGGACAACTGGATGGGTTGGCCTTTGGCGCAATTCAGCTCGATGG
TGACGGGAATATCCTGCAGTACAATGCTGCTGAAGGAGACATCACAGGCAGAGATCCCAAACAGGTGATT
GGGAAGAACTTATTCAAGGATGTTGCACCTGGAACGGTTTCCTCCGGGTTTTACGGCAAATTCAAGGAAG
GCGTAGCGTCAGGGAATCTGAACACCATGTTCGAATGGATGATACCGACAAGCAGGGGACCAACCAAGGT
CAAGATACACATGAAGAAAGCCCTTTCCTAATAGGCGGCCGCGACTCTAGATCATAATCAGCCATACCAC
ATTTGTAGAGGTTTTACTTGCTTTAAAAAACCTCCCACACCTCCCCCTGAACCTGAAACATAAAATGAAT
GCAATTGTTGTTGTTAACTTGTTTATTGCAGCTTATAATGGTTACAAATAAAGCAATAGCATCACAAATT
TCACAAATAAAGCATTTTTTTCACTGCATTCTAGTTGTGGTTTGTCCAAACTCATCAATGTATCTTAAGG
CGTAAATTGTAAGCGTTAATATTTTGTTAAAATTCGCGTTAAATTTTTGTTAAATCAGCTCATTTTTTAA
CCAATAGGCCGAAATCGGCAAAATCCCTTATAAATCAAAAGAATAGACCGAGATAGGGT
[37 nt withheld, positions 1629-1665]
AAAGAACGTGGACTCCAACGTCAAAGG
[49 nt withheld, positions 1693-1741]
T
[91 nt withheld, positions 1743-1833]
G
[124 nt withheld, positions 1835-1958]
CAGGTGGCACTTTTCGGGGAAATGTGCGCGGAACCCCTATTTGTTTATTTTTCTAAATACATTCAAATAT
GTATCCGCTCATGAGACAATAACCCTGATAAATGCTTCAATAATATTGAAAAAGGAAGAGTCCTGAGGCG
GAAAGAACCAGCTGTGGAATGTGTGTCAGTTAGGGTGTGGAAAGTCCCCAGGCTCCCCAGCAGGCAGAAG
TATGCAAAGCATGCATCTCAATTAGTCAGCAACCAGGTGTGGAAAGTCCCCAGGCTCCCCAGCAGGCAGA
AGTATGCAAAGCATGCATCTCAATTAGTCAGCAACCATAGTCCCGCCCCTAACTCCGCCCATCCCGCCCC
TAACTCCGCCCAGTTCCGCCCATTCTCCGCCCCATGGCTGACTAATTTTTTTTATTTATGCAGAGGCCGA
GGCCGCCTCGGCCTCTGAGCTATTCCAGAAGTAGTGAGGAGGCTTTTTTGGAGGCCTAGGCTTTTGCAAA
GATCGATCAAGAGACAGGATGAGGATCGTTTCGCATGATTGAACAAGATGGATTGCACGCAGGTTCTCCG
GCCGCTTGGGTGGAGAGGCTATTCGGCTATGACTGGGCACAACAGACAATCGGCTGCTCTGATGCCGCCG
TGTTCCGGCTGTCAGCGCAGGGGCGCCCGGTTCTTTTTGTCAAGACCGACCTGTCCGGTGCCCTGAATGA
ACTGCAAGACGAGGCAGCGCGGCTATCGTGGCTGGCCACGACGGGCGTTCCTTGCGCAGCTGTGCTCGAC
GTTGTCACTGAAGCGGGAAGGGACTGGCTGCTATTGGGCGAAGTGCCGGGGCAGGATCTCCTGTCATCTC
ACCTTGCTCCTGCCGAGAAAGTATCCATCATGGCTGATGCAATGCGGCGGCTGCATACGCTTGATCCGGC
TACCTGCCCATTCGACCACCAAGCGAAACATCGCATCGAGCGAGCACGTACTCGGATGGAAGCCGGTCTT
GTCGATCAGGATGATCTGGACGAAGAGCATCAGGGGCTCGCGCCAGCCGAACTGTTCGCCAGGCTCAAGG
CGAGCATGCCCGACGGCGAGGATCTCGTCGTGACCCATGGCGATGCCTGCTTGCCGAATATCATGGTGGA
AAATGGCCGCTTTTCTGGATTCATCGACTGTGGCCGGCTGGGTGTGGCGGACCGCTATCAGGACATAGCG
TTGGCTACCCGTGATATTGCTGAAGAGCTTGGCGGCGAATGGGCTGACCGCTTCCTCGTGCTTTACGGTA
TCGCCGCTCCCGATTCGCAGCGCATCGCCTTCTATCGCCTTCTTGACGAGTTCTTCTGAGCGGGACTCTG
GGGTTCGAAATGACCGACCAAGCGACGCCCAACCTGCCATCACGAGATTTCGATTCCACCGCCGCCTTCT
ATGAAAGGTTGGGCTTCGGAATCGTTTTCCGGGACGCCGGCTGGATGATCCTCCAGCGCGGGGATCTCAT
GCTGGAGTTCTTCGCCCACCCTAGGGGGAGGCTAACTGAAACACGGAAGGAGACAATACCGGAAGGAACC
CGCGCTATGACGGCAATAAAAAGACAGAATAAAACGCACGGTGTTGGGTCGTTTGTTCATAAACGCGGGG
TTCGGTCCCAGGGCTGGCACTCTGTCGATACCCCACCGAGACCCCATTGGGGCCAATACGCCCGCGTTTC
TTCCTTTTCCCCACCCCACCCCCCAAGTTCGGGTGAAGGCCCAGGGCTCGCAGCCAACGTCGGGGCGGCA
GGCCCTGCCATAGCCTCAGGTTACTCATATATACTTTAGATTGATTTAAAACTTCATTTTTAATTTAAAA
GGATCTAGGTGAAGATCCTTTTTGATAATCTCATGACCAAAATCCCTTAACGTGAGTTTTCGTTCCACTG
AGCGTCAGACCCCGTAGAAAAGATCAAAGGATCTTCTTGAGATCCTTTTTTTCTGCGCGTAATCTGCTGC
TTGCAAACAAAAAAACCACCGCTACCAGCGGTGGTTTGTTTGCCGGATCAAGAGCTACCAACTCTTTTTC
CGAAGGTAACTGGCTTCAGCAGAGCGCAGATACCAAATACTGTTCTTCTAGTGTAGCCGTAGTTAGGCCA
CCACTTCAAGAACTCTGTAGCACCGCCTACATACCTCGCTCTGCTAATCCTGTTACCAGTGGCTGCTGCC
AGTGGCGATAAGTCGTGTCTTACCGGGTTGGACTCAAGACGATAGTTACCGGATAAGGCGCAGCGGTCGG
GCTGAACGGGGGGTTCGTGCACACAGCCCAGCTTGGAGCGAACGACCTACACCGAACTGAGATACCTACA
GCGTGAGCTATGAGAAAGCGCCACGCTTCCCGAAGGGAGAAAGGCGGACAGGTATCCGGTAAGCGGCAGG
GTCGGAACAGGAGAGCGCACGAGGGAGCTTCCAGGGGGAAACGCCTGGTATCTTTATAGTCCTGTCGGGT
TTCGCCACCTCTGACTTGAGCGTCGATTTTTGTGATGCTCGTCAGGGGGGCGGAGCCTATGGAAAAACGC
CAGCAACGCGGCCTTTTTACGGTTCCTGGCCTTTTGCTGGCCTTTTGCTCACATGTTCTTTCCTGCGTTA
TCCCCTGATTCTGTGGATAACCGTATTACCGCCATGCATTAGTTATTAATAGTAATCAATTACGGGGTCA
TTAGTTCATAGCCCATATATGGAGTTCCG
Features (pLannotate 1.2.2; 17 found; start..end, strand, type, name):
      1..304     +  enhancer       CMV enhancer: human cytomegalovirus immediate early enhancer
    305..508     +  promoter       CMV promoter: human cytomegalovirus (CMV) immediate early promoter
    531..554     +  misc_feature   MCS (fragment): multiple cloning site
    567..593     +  CDS            Myc (fragment): Myc (human c-Myc proto-oncogene) epitope tag
    600..866     +  CDS            FRB (sequence withheld): FKBP-rapamycin binding domain of human FRAP
    906..1247    +  CDS            Y-FAST (fragment): small protein tag, derived from photoactive yellow protein, that allows in vivo fluorescent labeling by addition of a cell-permeant fluorogen (Plamont et al., 2016)
   1269..1352    +  CDS            large T antigen (fragment): large T antigen from SV40 (simian virus 40)
   1375..1496    +  polyA_signal   SV40 poly(A) signal: SV40 polyadenylation signal
   1530..1958    -  rep_origin     f1 ori (sequence partly withheld): f1 bacteriophage origin of replication; arrow indicates direction of (+) strand synthesis
   1985..2089    +  promoter       AmpR promoter: bla
   2091..2448    +  promoter       SV40 promoter: SV40 enhancer and early promoter
   2483..3277    +  CDS            NeoR/KanR: aminoglycoside phosphotransferase from Tn5; aph(3')-II (or nptII); confers resistance to neomycin, kanamycin, and G418 (Geneticin®)
   3298..3450    +  CDS            ble (fragment): BLE_KLEPN - Experimental evidence at protein level: Swiss-Prot protein existence level 1. Binding protein with a strong affinity to the bleomycin family of antibiotics. Binds to CL990; an antimitotic-antibiotic compound. From Klebsiella pneumoniae.
   3509..3556    +  polyA_signal   HSV TK poly(A) signal: herpes simplex virus thymidine kinase polyadenylation signal (Cole and Stacy, 1985)
   3647..3663    -  polyA_signal   bGH poly(A) signal (fragment): bovine growth hormone polyadenylation signal
   3885..4473    +  rep_origin     ori: high-copy-number ColE1/pMB1/pBR322/pUC origin of replication
   4588..4647    +  enhancer       CMV enhancer (fragment): human cytomegalovirus immediate early enhancer
