[The description below was written by a language model from this plasmid's Addgene catalogue record and pLannotate feature annotations shown in this document.]
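Description:
pAG499-FRB-N-frFAST is a 4.6 kb mammalian expression plasmid that produces a synthetic fusion of the FRB domain to the N-terminal fragment of frFAST. The catalogue lists the backbone as pIRES, although no IRES element appears in the feature table. It is propagated in E. coli from a high-copy ColE1/pUC-type origin and also carries an f1 phage origin. A single Tn5 aminoglycoside phosphotransferase (NeoR/KanR) gene sits behind tandem bacterial (bla) and SV40 early promoters and ends in an HSV TK polyadenylation signal. This one marker therefore gives kanamycin resistance in bacteria and G418 resistance in transfected mammalian cells. The short ble, bGH poly(A) and SV40 large T antigen matches are annotated only as fragments and are probably backbone remnants.

The expression cassette is driven by the human CMV immediate-early enhancer and promoter and terminated by an SV40 poly(A) signal. The open reading frame begins with a Myc epitope tag, which allows immunodetection. The FKBP-rapamycin binding (FRB) domain of human FRAP follows, and then a segment that the annotation software recognises as a partial Y-FAST. That partial match fits the N-frFAST fragment named in the record. FAST tags are small proteins derived from photoactive yellow protein that become fluorescent when they bind a cell-permeant fluorogen, and frFAST is the far-red emitting variant described in the associated publication.

Because FRB associates with FKBP in the presence of rapamycin, the design suggests one half of a split-reporter pair. In that arrangement, rapamycin-induced dimerisation with a complementary FKBP-fused C-terminal fragment would reconstitute fluorogen binding. The record itself states only that the plasmid expresses FRB-N-frFAST in mammalian cells and does not name a partner construct.
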