Addgene plasmid #160059: pAG499-FRB-N-frFAST
Purpose: Expresses FRB-N-frFAST in mammalian cells
Depositing lab: Arnaud Gautier. Depositing organization: Sorbonne Université. Publication: A Far-Red Emitting Fluorescent Chemogenetic Reporter for In Vivo Molecular Imaging. Li C, Tebo AG, Thauvin M, Plamont MA, Volovitch M, Morin X, Vriz S, Gautier A. Angew Chem Int Ed Engl. 2020 Jun 22. doi: 10.1002/anie.202006576. PubMed 32568417.
Backbone
  Vector backbone: pIRES
  Vector type: Mammalian Expression
  Selectable markers: Neomycin (select with G418)
Growth in bacteria
  Bacterial resistance: Kanamycin, 50 μg/mL
  Growth temperature: 37°C
  Growth strain: DH5alpha
  Copy number: High Copy
Gene/Insert
  Gene/Insert name: FRB-N-frFAST
  Species: Synthetic
Terms and licenses: Academic/Nonprofit Terms; Industry Terms: Not Available to Industry
How to cite: pAG499-FRB-N-frFAST was a gift from Arnaud Gautier (Addgene plasmid # 160059 ; http://n2t.net/addgene:160059 ; RRID:Addgene_160059)
