>Addgene plasmid #160059 | pAG499-FRB-N-frFAST | depositor partial sequence | sequence record 310124 | FRB-N-frFAST
ATGGAACAAAAGCTTATTTCTGAAGAGGACTTGGAATTC
[270 nt withheld, positions 40-309]
GTCTCCGGAGGAGGCGGCAGCGGCGGAGGGGGATCCATGGAGCATGTTGCCTTTGGCAGTGAGGACATCG
AGAACACTTTGGCCAAAATGGACGACGGACAACTGGATGGGTTGGCCTTTGGCGCAATTCAGCTCGATGG
TGACGGGAATATCCTGCAGTACAATGCTGCTGAAGGAGACATCACAGGCAGAGATCCCAAACAGGTGATT
GGGAAGAACTTATTCAAGGATGTTGCACCTGGAACGGTTTCCTCCGGGTTTTACGGCAAATTCAAGGAAG
GCGTAGCGTCAGGGAATCTGAACACCATGTTCGAATGGATGATACCGACAAGCAGGGGACCAACCAAGGT
CAAGATACACATGAAGAAAGCCCTTTCC
